Addgene plasmid #189549: pcDNA3.2-V5-DEST-hSFRP1(aa181-314)-his
Purpose: Protein expression of SFRP1 in mammalian cells. Contains only Netrin (NTR) domain--amino acids 181-314.
Depositing lab: Haian Fu. Depositing organization: Emory University.
Backbone
  Vector backbone: pcDNA3.2-V5-DEST
  Backbone manufacturer: Customized backbone from Fu lab
  Vector type: Mammalian Expression
Growth in bacteria
  Bacterial resistance: Ampicillin, 100 μg/mL
  Growth temperature: 37°C
  Growth strain: DH5alpha
  Copy number: High Copy
Gene/Insert
  Gene/Insert name: truncated secreted frizzled related protein 1 (alt name: SFRP1; FRP; FRP1; FrzA; FRP-1; SARP2)
  Species: H. sapiens (human)
  Mutation: contains aa181-314
  Entrez Gene: SFRP1 (a.k.a. FRP, FRP-1, FRP1, FrzA, SARP2)
  Tag / fusion protein: his (C terminal on insert)
  Cloning method: Gateway Cloning
Terms and licenses: Academic/Nonprofit Terms; Industry Terms: Not Available to Industry
How to cite: pcDNA3.2-V5-DEST-hSFRP1(aa181-314)-his was a gift from Haian Fu (Addgene plasmid # 189549 ; http://n2t.net/addgene:189549 ; RRID:Addgene_189549)
