[The description below was written by a language model from this plasmid's Addgene catalogue record and pLannotate feature annotations shown in this document.]
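Description:
pcDNA3.2-V5-DEST-hSFRP1(aa181-314)-his is a mammalian expression plasmid of about 5.9 kb, built by Gateway cloning into a customized pcDNA3.2-V5-DEST destination backbone. It is propagated in E. coli from a high-copy ColE1/pUC-type origin under ampicillin selection (AmpR with its bla promoter), and it also carries an f1 origin. For selection in mammalian cells, an SV40 enhancer/early promoter drives a neomycin phosphotransferase gene followed by an SV40 polyadenylation signal, which would normally allow G418 selection of stable transfectants. Small annotated fragments (bom, lacI, lac promoter/operator, ble, a short HIV-1 LTR-like match, a bGH poly(A) remnant) appear to be backbone remnants or partial similarity hits rather than functional parts.

The payload is a truncated human SFRP1 (secreted frizzled-related protein 1) coding sequence limited to amino acids 181-314, which the record describes as containing only the Netrin (NTR) domain, so the N-terminal part of the protein is absent. The fragment sits between attB1 and attB2 sites left by the Gateway recombination, downstream of the CMV immediate-early enhancer and promoter. A T7 promoter lies just upstream of attB1. An 8xHis tag is annotated shortly after attB2, consistent with the catalogued C-terminal his tag, and an HSV TK polyadenylation signal follows. Although the backbone name includes V5, no V5 epitope is annotated in the feature table, and no signal peptide is annotated either.

SFRP1 modulates Wnt signaling by interacting directly with Wnts. The stated purpose is expression of this isolated domain in mammalian cells, with the His tag available for detection or affinity purification. That makes it suitable for domain-mapping work alongside other SFRP1 forms, though the record does not describe specific experiments.
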