Features (pLannotate 1.2.2; 23 found; start..end, strand, type, name):
     28..80      -  misc_feature   bom (fragment): basis of mobility region from pBR322
    235..614     +  enhancer       CMV enhancer: human cytomegalovirus immediate early enhancer
    615..818     +  promoter       CMV promoter: human cytomegalovirus (CMV) immediate early promoter
    814..847     +  LTR            5' LTR (truncated) (fragment): truncated 5' long terminal repeat (LTR) from HIV-1
    863..881     +  promoter       T7 promoter: promoter for bacteriophage T7 RNA polymerase
    911..935     +  protein_bind   attB1: mutant version of attB; recombination site for the Gateway® BP reaction BP Clonase™
    959..1360    +  CDS            SFRP1 (fragment): SFRP1_HUMAN - Also known as FRP, FRP1, SARP2. Experimental evidence at protein level: Swiss-Prot protein existence level 1. Soluble frizzled-related proteins (sFRPS) function as modulators of Wnt signaling through direct interaction with Wnts. They have a role in regulating cell growth and differentiation in specific cell types. SFRP1 decreases intracellular beta-catenin levels (By similarity). Has antiproliferative effects on vascular cells, in vitro and in vivo, and can induce, in vivo, an angiogenic response. In vascular cell cycle, delays the G1 phase and entry into the S phase (By similar
   1362..1386    -  protein_bind   attB2: mutant version of attB; recombination site for the Gateway® BP reaction BP Clonase™
   1433..1456    +  CDS            8xHis: 8xHis affinity tag
   1546..1594    +  polyA_signal   HSV TK poly(A) signal: herpes simplex virus thymidine kinase polyadenylation signal (Cole and Stacy, 1985)
   1685..1701    -  polyA_signal   bGH poly(A) signal (fragment): bovine growth hormone polyadenylation signal
   1796..2224    +  rep_origin     f1 ori (sequence partly withheld): f1 bacteriophage origin of replication; arrow indicates direction of (+) strand synthesis
   2238..2567    +  promoter       SV40 promoter: SV40 enhancer and early promoter
   2634..3425    +  CDS            neo: KKA2_KLEPN - Also known as kan, nptII. Experimental evidence at protein level: Swiss-Prot protein existence level 1. Resistance to kanamycin, neomycin, paromomycin, ribostamycin, butirosin and gentamicin B. From Klebsiella pneumoniae.
   3451..3609    +  CDS            ble (fragment): BLE_KLEPN - Experimental evidence at protein level: Swiss-Prot protein existence level 1. Binding protein with a strong affinity to the bleomycin family of antibiotics. Binds to CL990; an antimitotic-antibiotic compound. From Klebsiella pneumoniae.
   3604..3725    +  polyA_signal   SV40 poly(A) signal: SV40 polyadenylation signal
   3798..3814    -  protein_bind   lac operator: The lac repressor binds to the lac operator to inhibit transcription in E. coli. This inhibition can be relieved by adding lactose or isopropyl-β-D-thiogalactopyranoside (IPTG). lac repressor encoded by lacI
   3822..3852    -  promoter       lac promoter: promoter for the E. coli lac operon
   3867..3888    -  protein_bind   CAP binding site: CAP binding activates transcription in the presence of cAMP. E. coli catabolite activator protein
   3901..3993    -  CDS            lacI (fragment): lac repressor; lacI; The lac repressor binds to the lac operator to inhibit transcription in E. coli. This inhibition can be relieved by adding lactose or isopropyl-β-D-thiogalactopyranoside (IPTG).
   4176..4764    -  rep_origin     ori: high-copy-number ColE1/pMB1/pBR322/pUC origin of replication
   4935..5795    -  CDS            AmpR: β-lactamase; bla; confers resistance to ampicillin, carbenicillin, and related antibiotics
   5796..5900    -  promoter       AmpR promoter: bla
>Addgene plasmid #189549 | pcDNA3.2-V5-DEST-hSFRP1(aa181-314)-his | addgene full sequence | sequence record 374110 | Addgene NGS Result
GACGGATCGGGAGATCTCCCGATCCCCTATGGTGCACTCTCAGTACAATCTGCTCTGATGCCGCATAGTT
AAGCCAGTATCTGCTCCCTGCTTGTGTGTTGGAGGTCGCTGAGTAGTGCGCGAGCAAAATTTAAGCTACA
ACAAGGCAAGGCTTGACCGACAATTGCATGAAGAATCTGCTTAGGGTTAGGCGTTTTGCGCTGCTTCGCG
ATGTACGGGCCAGATATACGCGTTGACATTGATTATTGACTAGTTATTAATAGTAATCAATTACGGGGTC
ATTAGTTCATAGCCCATATATGGAGTTCCGCGTTACATAACTTACGGTAAATGGCCCGCCTGGCTGACCG
CCCAACGACCCCCGCCCATTGACGTCAATAATGACGTATGTTCCCATAGTAACGCCAATAGGGACTTTCC
ATTGACGTCAATGGGTGGAGTATTTACGGTAAACTGCCCACTTGGCAGTACATCAAGTGTATCATATGCC
AAGTACGCCCCCTATTGACGTCAATGACGGTAAATGGCCCGCCTGGCATTATGCCCAGTACATGACCTTA
TGGGACTTTCCTACTTGGCAGTACATCTACGTATTAGTCATCGCTATTACCATGGTGATGCGGTTTTGGC
AGTACATCAATGGGCGTGGATAGCGGTTTGACTCACGGGGATTTCCAAGTCTCCACCCCATTGACGTCAA
TGGGAGTTTGTTTTGGCACCAAAATCAACGGGACTTTCCAAAATGTCGTAACAACTCCGCCCCATTGACG
CAAATGGGCGGTAGGCGTGTACGGTGGGAGGTCTATATAAGCAGAGCTCTCTGGCTAACTAGAGAACCCA
CTGCTTACTGGCTTATCGAAATTAATACGACTCACTATAGGGAGACCCAAGCTTGCTAGTTAAGCTAGCA
ACAAGTTTGTACAAAAAAGCAGGCTTCGAAGGAGATAGAACCATGGCCCAAGGCACAACGGTGTGTCCTC
CCTGTGACAACGAGTTGAAATCTGAGGCCATCATTGAACATCTCTGTGCCAGCGAGTTTGCACTGAGGAT
GAAAATAAAAGAAGTGAAAAAAGAAAATGGCGACAAGAAGATTGTCCCCAAGAAGAAGAAGCCCCTGAAG
TTGGGGCCCATCAAGAAGAAGGACCTGAAGAAGCTTGTGCTGTACCTGAAGAATGGGGCTGACTGTCCCT
GCCACCAGCTGGACAACCTCAGCCACCACTTCCTCATCATGGGCCGCAAGGTGAAGAGCCAGTACTTGCT
GACGGCCATCCACAAGTGGGACAAGAAAAACAAGGAGTTCAAAAACTTCATGAAGAAAATGAAAAACCAT
GAGTGCCCCACCTTTCAGTCCGTGTTTAAGAACCCAGCTTTCTTGTACAAAGTGGTTGATCTCGAGACCG
GAGGGGGTGGATCTGGAGGGGGTGGATCTCATCACCATCACCATCACCATCACCATCACTGAGGTACCGG
TTAGTAATGAGTTTAAACGGGGGAGGCTAACTGAAACACGGAAGGAGACAATACCGGAAGGAACCCGCGC
TATGACGGCAATAAAAAGACAGAATAAAACGCACGGGTGTTGGGTCGTTTGTTCATAAACGCGGGGTTCG
GTCCCAGGGCTGGCACTCTGTCGATACCCCACCGAGACCCCATTGGGGCCAATACGCCCGCGTTTCTTCC
TTTTCCCCACCCCACCCCCCAAGTTCGGGTGAAGGCCCAGGGCTCGCAGCCAACGTCGGGGCGGCAGGCC
CTGCCATAGCAGATCTGCGCAGCTGGGGCTCTAGGGGGTATCCCC
[124 nt withheld, positions 1796-1919]
C
[91 nt withheld, positions 1921-2011]
A
[49 nt withheld, positions 2013-2061]
CCTTTGACGTTGGAGTCCACGTTCTTT
[37 nt withheld, positions 2089-2125]
ACCCTATCTCGGTCTATTCTTTTGATTTATAAGGGATTTTGCCGATTTCGGCCTATTGGTTAAAAAATGA
GCTGATTTAACAAAAATTTAACGCGAATTAATTCTGTGGAATGTGTGTCAGTTAGGGTGTGGAAAGTCCC
CAGGCTCCCCAGCAGGCAGAAGTATGCAAAGCATGCATCTCAATTAGTCAGCAACCAGGTGTGGAAAGTC
CCCAGGCTCCCCAGCAGGCAGAAGTATGCAAAGCATGCATCTCAATTAGTCAGCAACCATAGTCCCGCCC
CTAACTCCGCCCATCCCGCCCCTAACTCCGCCCAGTTCCGCCCATTCTCCGCCCCATGGCTGACTAATTT
TTTTTATTTATGCAGAGGCCGAGGCCGCCTCTGCCTCTGAGCTATTCCAGAAGTAGTGAGGAGGCTTTTT
TGGAGGCCTAGGCTTTTGCAAAAAGCTCCCGGGAGCTTGTATATCCATTTTCGGATCTGATCAAGAGACA
GGATGAGGATCGTTTCGCATGATTGAACAAGATGGATTGCACGCAGGTTCTCCGGCCGCTTGGGTGGAGA
GGCTATTCGGCTATGACTGGGCACAACAGACAATCGGCTGCTCTGATGCCGCCGTGTTCCGGCTGTCAGC
GCAGGGGCGCCCGGTTCTTTTTGTCAAGACCGACCTGTCCGGTGCCCTGAATGAACTGCAGGACGAGGCA
GCGCGGCTATCGTGGCTGGCCACGACGGGCGTTCCTTGCGCAGCTGTGCTCGACGTTGTCACTGAAGCGG
GAAGGGACTGGCTGCTATTGGGCGAAGTGCCGGGGCAGGATCTCCTGTCATCTCACCTTGCTCCTGCCGA
GAAAGTATCCATCATGGCTGATGCAATGCGGCGGCTGCATACGCTTGATCCGGCTACCTGCCCATTCGAC
CACCAAGCGAAACATCGCATCGAGCGAGCACGTACTCGGATGGAAGCCGGTCTTGTCGATCAGGATGATC
TGGACGAAGAGCATCAGGGGCTCGCGCCAGCCGAACTGTTCGCCAGGCTCAAGGCGCGCATGCCCGACGG
CGAGGATCTCGTCGTGACCCATGGCGATGCCTGCTTGCCGAATATCATGGTGGAAAATGGCCGCTTTTCT
GGATTCATCGACTGTGGCCGGCTGGGTGTGGCGGACCGCTATCAGGACATAGCGTTGGCTACCCGTGATA
TTGCTGAAGAGCTTGGCGGCGAATGGGCTGACCGCTTCCTCGTGCTTTACGGTATCGCCGCTCCCGATTC
GCAGCGCATCGCCTTCTATCGCCTTCTTGACGAGTTCTTCTGAGCGGGACTCTGGGGTTCGCGAAATGAC
CGACCAAGCGACGCCCAACCTGCCATCACGAGATTTCGATTCCACCGCCGCCTTCTATGAAAGGTTGGGC
TTCGGAATCGTTTTCCGGGACGCCGGCTGGATGATCCTCCAGCGCGGGGATCTCATGCTGGAGTTCTTCG
CCCACCCCAACTTGTTTATTGCAGCTTATAATGGTTACAAATAAAGCAATAGCATCACAAATTTCACAAA
TAAAGCATTTTTTTCACTGCATTCTAGTTGTGGTTTGTCCAAACTCATCAATGTATCTTATCATGTCTGT
ATACCGTCGACCTCTAGCTAGAGCTTGGCGTAATCATGGTCATAGCTGTTTCCTGTGTGAAATTGTTATC
CGCTCACAATTCCACACAACATACGAGCCGGAAGCATAAAGTGTAAAGCCTGGGGTGCCTAATGAGTGAG
CTAACTCACATTAATTGCGTTGCGCTCACTGCCCGCTTTCCAGTCGGGAAACCTGTCGTGCCAGCTGCAT
TAATGAATCGGCCAACGCGCGGGGAGAGGCGGTTTGCGTATTGGGCGCTCTTCCGCTTCCTCGCTCACTG
ACTCGCTGCGCTCGGTCGTTCGGCTGCGGCGAGCGGTATCAGCTCACTCAAAGGCGGTAATACGGTTATC
CACAGAATCAGGGGATAACGCAGGAAAGAACATGTGAGCAAAAGGCCAGCAAAAGGCCAGGAACCGTAAA
AAGGCCGCGTTGCTGGCGTTTTTCCATAGGCTCCGCCCCCCTGACGAGCATCACAAAAATCGACGCTCAA
GTCAGAGGTGGCGAAACCCGACAGGACTATAAAGATACCAGGCGTTTCCCCCTGGAAGCTCCCTCGTGCG
CTCTCCTGTTCCGACCCTGCCGCTTACCGGATACCTGTCCGCCTTTCTCCCTTCGGGAAGCGTGGCGCTT
TCTCATAGCTCACGCTGTAGGTATCTCAGTTCGGTGTAGGTCGTTCGCTCCAAGCTGGGCTGTGTGCACG
AACCCCCCGTTCAGCCCGACCGCTGCGCCTTATCCGGTAACTATCGTCTTGAGTCCAACCCGGTAAGACA
CGACTTATCGCCACTGGCAGCAGCCACTGGTAACAGGATTAGCAGAGCGAGGTATGTAGGCGGTGCTACA
GAGTTCTTGAAGTGGTGGCCTAACTACGGCTACACTAGAAGAACAGTATTTGGTATCTGCGCTCTGCTGA
AGCCAGTTACCTTCGGAAAAAGAGTTGGTAGCTCTTGATCCGGCAAACAAACCACCGCTGGTAGCGGTGG
TTTTTTTGTTTGCAAGCAGCAGATTACGCGCAGAAAAAAAGGATCTCAAGAAGATCCTTTGATCTTTTCT
ACGGGGTCTGACGCTCAGTGGAACGAAAACTCACGTTAAGGGATTTTGGTCATGAGATTATCAAAAAGGA
TCTTCACCTAGATCCTTTTAAATTAAAAATGAAGTTTTAAATCAATCTAAAGTATATATGAGTAAACTTG
GTCTGACAGTTACCAATGCTTAATCAGTGAGGCACCTATCTCAGCGATCTGTCTATTTCGTTCATCCATA
GTTGCCTGACTCCCCGTCGTGTAGATAACTACGATACGGGAGGGCTTACCATCTGGCCCCAGTGCTGCAA
TGATACCGCGAGACCCACGCTCACCGGCTCCAGATTTATCAGCAATAAACCAGCCAGCCGGAAGGGCCGA
GCGCAGAAGTGGTCCTGCAACTTTATCCGCCTCCATCCAGTCTATTAATTGTTGCCGGGAAGCTAGAGTA
AGTAGTTCGCCAGTTAATAGTTTGCGCAACGTTGTTGCCATTGCTACAGGCATCGTGGTGTCACGCTCGT
CGTTTGGTATGGCTTCATTCAGCTCCGGTTCCCAACGATCAAGGCGAGTTACATGATCCCCCATGTTGTG
CAAAAAAGCGGTTAGCTCCTTCGGTCCTCCGATCGTTGTCAGAAGTAAGTTGGCCGCAGTGTTATCACTC
ATGGTTATGGCAGCACTGCATAATTCTCTTACTGTCATGCCATCCGTAAGATGCTTTTCTGTGACTGGTG
AGTACTCAACCAAGTCATTCTGAGAATAGTGTATGCGGCGACCGAGTTGCTCTTGCCCGGCGTCAATACG
GGATAATACCGCGCCACATAGCAGAACTTTAAAAGTGCTCATCATTGGAAAACGTTCTTCGGGGCGAAAA
CTCTCAAGGATCTTACCGCTGTTGAGATCCAGTTCGATGTAACCCACTCGTGCACCCAACTGATCTTCAG
CATCTTTTACTTTCACCAGCGTTTCTGGGTGAGCAAAAACAGGAAGGCAAAATGCCGCAAAAAAGGGAAT
AAGGGCGACACGGAAATGTTGAATACTCATACTCTTCCTTTTTCAATATTATTGAAGCATTTATCAGGGT
TATTGTCTCATGAGCGGATACATATTTGAATGTATTTAGAAAAATAAACAAATAGGGGTTCCGCGCACAT
TTCCCCGAAAAGTGCCACCTGACGTC
